Addgene plasmid #69937: AL562-2
Purpose: Construct targeting the PIE-target sequence.
Depositing lab: Alfonso Jaramillo. Depositing organization: University of Warwick. Publication: Design and Characterization of Topological Small RNAs. Hassall J, MacDonald P, Cordero T, Rostain W, Jaramillo A. Methods Mol Biol. 2015;1316:149-67. doi: 10.1007/978-1-4939-2730-2_13. PubMed 25967060.
Backbone
  Vector backbone: pSB1C3
  Backbone manufacturer: Registry of Standard Biological Parts
  Backbone size w/o insert (bp): 2058
  Total vector size (bp): 2268
  Modifications to backbone: Addition of BsaI restriction enzymes
  Vector type: Synthetic Biology
Growth in bacteria
  Bacterial resistance: Chloramphenicol, 25 μg/mL
  Growth temperature: 37°C
  Growth strain: DH5alpha
  Copy number: High Copy
Gene/Insert
  Gene/Insert name: AL562-2
  Species: Synthetic
  Insert size (bp): 210
  Promoter: TAATACGACTCACTATAGGG
  Cloning method: Restriction Enzyme; 5′ cloning site BsaI (destroyed during cloning); 3′ cloning site BsaI (destroyed during cloning)
  Sequencing primers: 5′ tgccacctgacgtctaagaa
Terms and licenses: Academic/Nonprofit Terms; Industry Terms: Not Available to Industry
Depositor comments: Please see genebank file for annotations.
How to cite: AL562-2 was a gift from Alfonso Jaramillo (Addgene plasmid # 69937 ; http://n2t.net/addgene:69937 ; RRID:Addgene_69937)
