[The description below was written by a language model from this plasmid's Addgene catalogue record and pLannotate feature annotations shown in this document.]
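Description:
AL562-2 is a small (about 2.3 kb) synthetic-biology plasmid built on pSB1C3, the standard BioBrick backbone from the Registry of Standard Biological Parts, here modified by the addition of BsaI sites. A synthetic insert of about 210 bp was cloned through those sites, which were destroyed in the process. The plasmid is maintained in E. coli at high copy from a ColE1/pMB1/pUC-type origin. Selection is with chloramphenicol, conferred by the cat (chloramphenicol acetyltransferase) gene expressed from its own promoter and followed by the lambda t0 terminator. A fragment of the his operon terminator and another putative bacterial terminator flank the cloning region, which is typical of this backbone and helps insulate the insert from transcription elsewhere in the plasmid.

The payload is a compact transcription unit in which a bacteriophage T7 promoter drives a short synthetic sequence that ends at a T7 terminator. The roughly 140 bp between promoter and terminator carries no automated annotation and no coding sequence. This fits a non-coding RNA product rather than a protein, and the associated publication concerns the design and characterisation of topological small RNAs. The stated purpose is only that the construct targets the "PIE-target sequence"; the record does not define that target, explain how the RNA acts on it, or describe the RNA's internal architecture, referring instead to the depositor's own annotated file. Because expression depends on T7 RNA polymerase, the RNA would be produced either by in vitro transcription or in a host strain supplying that polymerase. The depositor's full sequence is noted as not fully sequence-confirmed.
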