Features (pLannotate 1.2.2; 8 found; start..end, strand, type, name):
      5..23      +  promoter       T7 promoter: promoter for bacteriophage T7 RNA polymerase
    167..214     +  terminator     T7 terminator: transcription terminator for bacteriophage T7 RNA polymerase
    237..288     +  terminator     his operon terminator (fragment): This putative transcriptin terminator from the E. coli his operon has a 2-bp deletion introduced during synthesis. Its efficiency has not been determined.
    483..1071    -  rep_origin     ori: high-copy-number ColE1/pMB1/pBR322/pUC origin of replication
   1254..1348    -  terminator     lambda t0 terminator: transcription terminator from phage lambda
   1372..2028    -  CDS            cat: CAT_ECOLX - Experimental evidence at protein level: Swiss-Prot protein existence level 1. This enzyme is an effector of chloramphenicol resistance in bacteria. From Escherichia coli. This protein is used as a marker in many commonly used cloning vectors, such as pACYC184.
   2029..2126    -  promoter       cat promoter: promoter of the E. coli cat gene encoding chloramphenicol acetyltransferase
   2212..2255    -  terminator     bacterial terminator: putative bacterial transcription terminator
>Addgene plasmid #69937 | AL562-2 | depositor full sequence | sequence record 124245 | (not fully sequence-confirmed)
CGCTTAATACGACTCACTATAGGGAGGCTGTCCTCGTCCGTATGACGAGAGAAGCCTACCAGAGAAACAC
ACGACGTAAGTCGTGGTACATTACCTGGTACATATTAAACGGTAGACCCAAACAACAACAAGAACAACAA
CAACCAAGGCTGTCCTCGTCTGCGCACTAGCATAACCCCTTGGGGCCTCTAAACGGGTCTTGAGGGGTTT
TTTGAGCCTCTTCCTGCAGTCCGGCAAAAAAACGGCAAGGTGTCACCACCCTGCCCTTTTTCTTTAAAAC
CGAAAAGATTACTTCGCGTTATGCAGGCTTCCTCGCTCACTGACTCGCTGCGCTCGGTCGTTCGGCTGCG
GCGAGCGGTATCAGCTCACTCAAAGGCGGTAATACGGTTATCCACAGAATCAGGGGATAACGCAGGAAAG
AACATGTGAGCAAAAGGCCAGCAAAAGGCCAGGAACCGTAAAAAGGCCGCGTTGCTGGCGTTTTTCCACA
GGCTCCGCCCCCCTGACGAGCATCACAAAAATCGACGCTCAAGTCAGAGGTGGCGAAACCCGACAGGACT
ATAAAGATACCAGGCGTTTCCCCCTGGAAGCTCCCTCGTGCGCTCTCCTGTTCCGACCCTGCCGCTTACC
GGATACCTGTCCGCCTTTCTCCCTTCGGGAAGCGTGGCGCTTTCTCATAGCTCACGCTGTAGGTATCTCA
GTTCGGTGTAGGTCGTTCGCTCCAAGCTGGGCTGTGTGCACGAACCCCCCGTTCAGCCCGACCGCTGCGC
CTTATCCGGTAACTATCGTCTTGAGTCCAACCCGGTAAGACACGACTTATCGCCACTGGCAGCAGCCACT
GGTAACAGGATTAGCAGAGCGAGGTATGTAGGCGGTGCTACAGAGTTCTTGAAGTGGTGGCCTAACTACG
GCTACACTAGAAGAACAGTATTTGGTATCTGCGCTCTGCTGAAGCCAGTTACCTTCGGAAAAAGAGTTGG
TAGCTCTTGATCCGGCAAACAAACCACCGCTGGTAGCGGTGGTTTTTTTGTTTGCAAGCAGCAGATTACG
CGCAGAAAAAAAGGATCTCAAGAAGATCCTTTGATCTTTTCTACGGGGTCTGACGCTCAGTGGAACGAAA
ACTCACGTTAAGGGATTTTGGTCATGAGATTATCAAAAAGGATCTTCACCTAGATCCTTTTAAATTAAAA
ATGAAGTTTTAAATCAATCTAAAGTATATATGAGTAAACTTGGTCTGACAGCTCGAGGCTTGGATTCTCA
CCAATAAAAAACGCCCGGCGGCAACCGAGCGTTCTGAACAAATCCAGATGGAGTTCTGAGGTCATTACTG
GATCTATCAACAGGAGTCCAAGCGAGCTCGATATCAAATTACGCCCCGCCCTGCCACTCATCGCAGTACT
GTTGTAATTCATTAAGCATTCTGCCGACATGGAAGCCATCACAAACGGCATGATGAACCTGAATCGCCAG
CGGCATCAGCACCTTGTCGCCTTGCGTATAATATTTGCCCATGGTGAAAACGGGGGCGAAGAAGTTGTCC
ATATTGGCCACGTTTAAATCAAAACTGGTGAAACTCACCCAGGGATTGGCTGAGACGAAAAACATATTCT
CAATAAACCCTTTAGGGAAATAGGCCAGGTTTTCACCGTAACACGCCACATCTTGCGAATATATGTGTAG
AAACTGCCGGAAATCGTCGTGGTATTCACTCCAGAGCGATGAAAACGTTTCAGTTTGCTCATGGAAAACG
GTGTAACAAGGGTGAACACTATCCCATATCACCAGCTCACCGTCTTTCATTGCCATACGAAATTCCGGAT
GAGCATTCATCAGGCGGGCAAGAATGTGAATAAAGGCCGGATAAAACTTGTGCTTATTTTTCTTTACGGT
CTTTAAAAAGGCCGTAATATCCAGCTGAACGGTCTGGTTATAGGTACATTGAGCAACTGACTGAAATGCC
TCAAAATGTTCTTTACGATGCCATTGGGATATATCAACGGTGGTATATCCAGTGATTTTTTTCTCCATTT
TAGCTTCCTTAGCTCCTGAAAATCTCGATAACTCAAAAAATACGCCCGGTAGTGATCTTATTTCATTATG
GTGAAAGTTGGAACCTCTTACGTGCCCGATCAACTCGAGTGCCACCTGACGTCTAAGAAACCATTATTAT
CATGACATTAACCTATAAAAATAGGCGTATCACGAGGCAGAATTTCAGATAAAAAAAATCCTTAGCTTTC
GCTAAGGATGATTTCTGGAATTCGAAGA
