>Addgene plasmid #69937 | AL562-2 | depositor partial sequence | sequence record 124246 | covers insert
ANCTATAAAATAGGCGTATCACGAGGCAGAATTTCAGATAAAAAAAATCCTTAGCTTTCGCTAAGGATGA
TTTCTGGAATTCGAAGACGCTTAATACGACTCACTATAGGGAGGCTGTCCTCGTCCGTATGACGAGAGAA
GCCTACCAGAGAAACACACGACGTAAGTCGTGGTACATTACCTGGTACATATTAAACGGTAGACCCAAAC
AACAACAAGAACAACAACAACCAAGGCTGTCCTCGTCTGCGCACTAGCATAACCCCTTGGGGCCTCTAAA
CGGGTCTTGAGGGGTTTTTTGAGCCTCTTCCTGCAGTCCGGCAAAAAAACGGCAAGGTGTCACCACCCTG
CCCTTTTTCTTTAAAACCGAAAAGATTACTTCGCGTTATGCAGGCTTCCTCGCTCACTGACTCGCTGCGC
TCGGTCGTTCGGCTGCGGCGAGCGGTATCAGCTCACTCAAAGGCGGTAATACGGTTATCCACAGAATCAG
GGGATAACGCAGGAAAGAACATGTGAGCAAAAGGCCAGCAAAAGGCCAGGAACCGTAAAAAGGCCGCGTT
GCTGGCGTTTTTCCACAGGCTCCGCCCCCCTGACGAGCATCACAAAAATCGACGCTCAAGTCAGAGGTGG
CGAAACCCGACAGGACTATAAAGATACCAGGCGTTTCCCCCTGGAAGCTCCCTCGTGCGCTCTCCTGTTC
CGACCCTGCCGCTTACCGGATACCTGTCCGCCTTTCTCCCTTCGGGAAGCGTGGCGCTTTCTCATAGCTC
ACGCTGTAGGTATCTCAGTTCGGTGTAGGTCGTTCGCTCCAAGCTGGGCTGTGTGCACGAACCCCCCGTT
CAGCCCGACCGCTGCGCCTTATCCGGTAACTATCGTCTTGAGTCCAACCCGGTAAGACACGACTTATCGC
CACTGGCAGCAGCCACTGGTAACAGGATTAGCAGAGCGAGGTATGTAGGCGGTGCTACAGAGTTCTTGAA
GTGGTGGCCTAACTACGGCTACACTAGAAGAACAGTATTTGGTATCTGCGCTCTGCTGAAGCCAGTTACC
TTCGGAAAANGAGTTGGTAGCTCTTGATCCGGCAANAAACCACCGCTGGTAGCGGNGGNTTTTTTTGTTT
GCAAGCAGCAGATTA
