>Addgene plasmid #69937 | AL562-2 | addgene partial sequence | sequence record 136415 | T7 5'-TAATACGACTCACTATAGGG-3'
ACACACGACGTAAGTCGTGGTACATTACCTGGTACATATTAAACGGTAGACCCAAACAACAACAAGAACA
ACAACAACCAAGGCTGTCCTCGTCTGCGCACTAGCATAACCCCTTGGGGCCTCTAAACGGGTCTTGAGGG
GTTTTTTGAGCCTCTTCCTGCAGTCCGGCAAAAAAACGGCAAGGTGTCACCACCCTGCCCTTTTTCTTTA
AAACCGAAAAGATTACTTCGCGTTATGCAGGCTTCCTCGCTCACTGACTCGCTGCGCTCGGTCGTTCGGC
TGCGGCGAGCGGTATCAGCTCACTCAAAGGCGGTAATACGGTTATCCACAGAATCAGGGGATAACGCAGG
AAAGAACATGTGAGCAAAAGGCCAGCAAAAGGCCAGGAACCGTAAAAAGGCCGCGTTGCTGGCGTTTTTC
CACAGGCTCCGCCCCCCTGACGAGCATCACAAAAATCGACGCTCAAGTCAGAGGTGGCGAAACCCGACAG
GACTATAAAGATACCAGGCGTTTCCCCCTGGAAGCTCCCTCGTGCGCTCTCCTGTTCCGACCCTGCCGCT
TACCGGATACCTGTCCGCCTTTCTCCCTTCGGGAAGCGTGGCGCTTTCTCATAGCTCACGCTGTAGGTAT
CTCAGTTCGGTGTAGGTCGTTCGCTCCAAGCTGGGCTGTGTGCACGAACCCCCCGTTCAGCCCGACCGCT
GCGCCTTATCCGGTAACTATCGTCTTGAGTCCAACCCGGTAAGACACGACTTATCGCCACTGGCAGCAGC
CACTGGTAACAGGATTAGCAGAGCGAGGTATGTAGGCGGTGCTACAGAGT
