>Addgene plasmid #69937 | AL562-2 | addgene partial sequence | sequence record 136452 | L4440 5'-AGCGAGTCAGTGAGCGAG-3'
AGGGCAGGGTGGTGACACCTTGCCGTTTTTTTGCCGGACTGCAGGAAGAGGCTCAAAAAACCCCTCAAGA
CCCGTTTAGAGGCCCCAAGGGGTTATGCTAGTGCGCAGACGAGGACAGCCTTGGTTGTTGTTGTTCTTGT
TGTTGTTTGGGTCTACCGTTTAATATGTACCAGGTAATGTACCACGACTTACGTCGTGTGTTTCTCTGGT
AGGCTTCTCTCGTCATACGGACGAGGACAGCCTCCCTATAGTGAGTCGTATTAAGCGTCTTCGAATTCCA
GAAATCATCCTTAGCGAAAGCTAAGGATTTTTTTTATCTGAAATTCTGCCTCGTGATACGCCTATTTTTA
TAGGTTAATGTCATGATAATAATGGTTTCTTAGACGTCAGGTGGCACTCGAGTTGATCGGGCACGTAAGA
GGTTCCAACTTTCACCATAATGAAATAAGATCACTACCGGGCGTATTTTTTGAGTTATCGAGATTTTCAG
GAGCTAAGGAAGCTAAAATGGAGAAAAAAATCACTGGATATACCACCGTTGATATATCCCAATGGCATCG
TAAAGAACATTTTGAGGCATTTCAGTCAGTTGCTCAATGTACCTATAACCAGACCGTTCAGCTGGATATT
ACGGCCTTTTTAAAGACCGTAAAGAAAAATAAGCACAAGTTTTATCCGGCCTTTATTCACATTCTTGCCC
GCCTGATGAATGCTCATCCGGAATTTCGTATGGCAATGAAAGACGGTGAGCTGGTGATATGGGATAGTGT
TCACCCTTGTTACACCGTT
